Addgene plasmid #75991: ROS1 gRNA (BRDN0001149251)
Purpose: 3rd generation lentiviral gRNA plasmid targeting human ROS1
Depositing lab: John Doench & David Root. Depositing organization: Broad Institute. Publication: Optimized sgRNA design to maximize activity and minimize off-target effects of CRISPR-Cas9. Doench JG, Fusi N, Sullender M, Hegde M, Vaimberg EW, Donovan KF, Smith I, Tothova Z, Wilen C, Orchard R, Virgin HW, Listgarten J, Root DE. Nat Biotechnol. 2016 Jan 18. doi: 10.1038/nbt.3437. PubMed 26780180.
Backbone
  Vector backbone: lentiGuide-Puro
  Backbone manufacturer: Zhang Lab (Addgene plasmid # 52963)
  Vector type: Mammalian Expression, Lentiviral, CRISPR
  Selectable markers: Puromycin
Growth in bacteria
  Bacterial resistance: Ampicillin, 100 μg/mL
  Growth temperature: 37°C
  Growth strain: DH5alpha
  Copy number: High Copy
Gene/Insert
  Gene/Insert name: ROS1 (alt names: ROS1; NM_002944.2)
  gRNA/shRNA sequence: GTGCACACCATACCTCCATG
  Species: H. sapiens (human)
  Entrez Gene: ROS1 (a.k.a. MCF3, ROS, c-ros-1)
  Promoter: hU6
  Cloning method: Unknown
  Sequencing primers: 5′ U6-F; 3′ pS2-R
Terms and licenses: Academic/Nonprofit Terms; Industry Terms: Not Available to Industry
Depositor comments: The gRNA was designed to target the following Genbank reference sequence(s): NM_002944.2. Note that this plasmid does NOT contain Cas9. It should be used in conjunction with lentiCas9-Blast (Addgene #52962) or otherwise with cell lines already expressing Cas9. Browse the full kinome gRNA library at http://www.addgene.org/pooled-library/broadgpp-human-kinome/ or visit http://www.broadinstitute.org/rnai/public/ for detailed protocols and information.
How to cite: ROS1 gRNA (BRDN0001149251) was a gift from John Doench & David Root (Addgene plasmid # 75991 ; http://n2t.net/addgene:75991 ; RRID:Addgene_75991)
