[The description below was written by a language model from this plasmid's Addgene catalogue record and pLannotate feature annotations shown in this document.]
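Description:
ROS1 gRNA (BRDN0001149251) is a third-generation lentiviral guide RNA plasmid built on the lentiGuide-Puro backbone and designed to direct CRISPR-Cas9 cutting to the human ROS1 gene, which encodes a receptor tyrosine kinase (also known as MCF3 or c-ros-1). It belongs to a human kinome gRNA collection whose guides were chosen with optimized design rules for on-target activity and reduced off-target effects. In bacteria the 8.3 kb plasmid is maintained through a high-copy ColE1/pUC-type origin and selected with ampicillin via the β-lactamase gene. An f1 origin and remnants of lac and phage promoter elements are also carried in the backbone.

The lentiviral transfer cassette begins with an RSV promoter fused to a truncated HIV-1 5' LTR, which makes genomic RNA production Tat-independent. It is followed by the Ψ packaging signal, a partial gag sequence, the Rev response element and a cPPT/CTS, and it ends in a self-inactivating ΔU3 3' LTR. Within this unit, a human U6 RNA polymerase III promoter drives the ROS1-specific spacer joined to the Streptococcus pyogenes gRNA scaffold. A separate EF-1α core promoter with its intron A expresses puromycin N-acetyltransferase so that transduced mammalian cells can be selected, and a WPRE downstream enhances transcript expression. An SV40 poly(A) signal and SV40 origin lie outside the 3' LTR.

The plasmid does not encode Cas9. It is meant to be packaged into lentivirus using helper plasmids and delivered to cells that already express Cas9, or used alongside a separate Cas9 lentiviral vector, to generate ROS1 knockouts.
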