Features (pLannotate 1.2.2; 29 found; start..end, strand, type, name):
     14..80      +  CDS            small t antigen (fragment): SV40 (simian virus 40) small t antigen
    106..317     +  promoter       EF-1α core promoter: core promoter for human elongation factor EF-1α
    318..1256    +  intron         EF-1α intron A: intron upstream of the start codon of human EF-1α
   1278..1877    +  CDS            PuroR (fragment): puromycin N-acetyltransferase; pac from Streptomyces; confers resistance to puromycin
   1893..2481    +  misc_feature   WPRE: woodchuck hepatitis virus posttranscriptional regulatory element
   2532..2551    +  misc_feature   cPPT/CTS (fragment): central polypurine tract and central termination sequence of HIV-1
   2553..2786    +  LTR            3' LTR (ΔU3): self-inactivating 3' long terminal repeat (LTR) from HIV-1
   2864..2985    +  polyA_signal   SV40 poly(A) signal: SV40 polyadenylation signal
   3025..3160    +  rep_origin     SV40 ori: SV40 origin of replication
   3181..3199    -  promoter       T7 promoter: promoter for bacteriophage T7 RNA polymerase
   3207..3362    +  CDS            lacZα (fragment): LacZα fragment of β-galactosidase; lacZ fragment
   3367..3795    +  rep_origin     f1 ori (sequence partly withheld): f1 bacteriophage origin of replication; arrow indicates direction of (+) strand synthesis
   3848..3952    +  promoter       AmpR promoter: bla
   3953..4813    +  CDS            AmpR: β-lactamase; bla; confers resistance to ampicillin, carbenicillin, and related antibiotics
   4984..5572    +  rep_origin     ori: high-copy-number ColE1/pMB1/pBR322/pUC origin of replication
   5755..5847    +  CDS            lacI (fragment): lac repressor; lacI; The lac repressor binds to the lac operator to inhibit transcription in E. coli. This inhibition can be relieved by adding lactose or isopropyl-β-D-thiogalactopyranoside (IPTG).
   5860..5881    +  protein_bind   CAP binding site: CAP binding activates transcription in the presence of cAMP. E. coli catabolite activator protein
   5896..5926    +  promoter       lac promoter: promoter for the E. coli lac operon
   5934..5950    +  protein_bind   lac operator: The lac repressor binds to the lac operator to inhibit transcription in E. coli. This inhibition can be relieved by adding lactose or isopropyl-β-D-thiogalactopyranoside (IPTG). lac repressor encoded by lacI
   5995..6013    +  promoter       T3 promoter: promoter for bacteriophage T3 RNA polymerase
   6041..6267    +  promoter       RSV promoter: Rous sarcoma virus enhancer/promoter
   6268..6448    +  LTR            5' LTR (truncated): truncated 5' long terminal repeat (LTR) from HIV-1
   6495..6620    +  misc_feature   HIV-1 Ψ: packaging signal of human immunodeficiency virus type 1
   6604..6967    +  CDS            HIV-1 gag (fragment): gag protein from human immunodeficiency virus 1; gag
   7113..7346    +  misc_feature   RRE: The Rev response element (RRE) of HIV-1 allows for Rev-dependent mRNA export from the nucleus to the cytoplasm.
   7723..7749    +  CDS            Rev (fragment): human immunodeficiency virus 1 (HIV-1) Rev protein; rev; enhances nuclear export of unspliced and incompletely spliced viral mRNAs
   7753..7993    +  promoter       U6 promoter: RNA polymerase III promoter for human U6 snRNA
   8023..8098    +  misc_RNA       gRNA scaffold: guide RNA scaffold for the Streptococcus pyogenes CRISPR/Cas9 system
   8154..8271    +  misc_feature   cPPT/CTS: central polypurine tract and central termination sequence of HIV-1
>Addgene plasmid #75991 | ROS1 gRNA (BRDN0001149251) | addgene full sequence | sequence record 184968 | Addgene Assembled Sequence
CCCGGGTGCAAAGATGGATAAAGTTTTAAACAGAGAGGAATCTTTGCAGCTAATGGACCTTCTAGGTCTT
GAAAGGAGTGGGAATTGGCTCCGGTGCCCGTCAGTGGGCAGAGCGCACATCGCCCACAGTCCCCGAGAAG
TTGGGGGGAGGGGTCGGCAATTGATCCGGTGCCTAGAGAAGGTGGCGCGGGGTAAACTGGGAAAGTGATG
TCGTGTACTGGCTCCGCCTTTTTCCCGAGGGTGGGGGAGAACCGTATATAAGTGCAGTAGTCGCCGTGAA
CGTTCTTTTTCGCAACGGGTTTGCCGCCAGAACACAGGTAAGTGCCGTGTGTGGTTCCCGCGGGCCTGGC
CTCTTTACGGGTTATGGCCCTTGCGTGCCTTGAATTACTTCCACCTGGCTGCAGTACGTGATTCTTGATC
CCGAGCTTCGGGTTGGAAGTGGGTGGGAGAGTTCGAGGCCTTGCGCTTAAGGAGCCCCTTCGCCTCGTGC
TTGAGTTGAGGCCTGGCCTGGGCGCTGGGGCCGCCGCGTGCGAATCTGGTGGCACCTTCGCGCCTGTCTC
GCTGCTTTCGATAAGTCTCTAGCCATTTAAAATTTTTGATGACCTGCTGCGACGCTTTTTTTCTGGCAAG
ATAGTCTTGTAAATGCGGGCCAAGATCTGCACACTGGTATTTCGGTTTTTGGGGCCGCGGGCGGCGACGG
GGCCCGTGCGTCCCAGCGCACATGTTCGGCGAGGCGGGGCCTGCGAGCGCGGCCACCGAGAATCGGACGG
GGGTAGTCTCAAGCTGGCCGGCCTGCTCTGGTGCCTGGCCTCGCGCCGCCGTGTATCGCCCCGCCCTGGG
CGGCAAGGCTGGCCCGGTCGGCACCAGTTGCGTGAGCGGAAAGATGGCCGCTTCCCGGCCCTGCTGCAGG
GAGCTCAAAATGGAGGACGCGGCGCTCGGGAGAGCGGGCGGGTGAGTCACCCACACAAAGGAAAAGGGCC
TTTCCGTCCTCAGCCGTCGCTTCATGTGACTCCACGGAGTACCGGGCGCCGTCCAGGCACCTCGATTAGT
TCTCGAGCTTTTGGAGTACGTCGTCTTTAGGTTGGGGGGAGGGGTTTTATGCGATGGAGTTTCCCCACAC
TGAGTGGGTGGAGACTGAAGTTAGGCCAGCTTGGCACTTGATGTAATTCTCCTTGGAATTTGCCCTTTTT
GAGTTTGGATCTTGGTTCATTCTCAAGCCTCAGACAGTGGTTCAAAGTTTTTTTCTTCCATTTCAGGTGT
CGTGACGTACGGCCACCATGACCGAGTACAAGCCCACGGTGCGCCTCGCCACCCGCGACGACGTCCCCAG
GGCCGTACGCACCCTCGCCGCCGCGTTCGCCGACTACCCCGCCACGCGCCACACCGTCGATCCGGACCGC
CACATCGAGCGGGTCACCGAGCTGCAAGAACTCTTCCTCACGCGCGTCGGGCTCGACATCGGCAAGGTGT
GGGTCGCGGACGACGGCGCCGCCGTGGCGGTCTGGACCACGCCGGAGAGCGTCGAAGCGGGGGCGGTGTT
CGCCGAGATCGGCCCGCGCATGGCCGAGTTGAGCGGTTCCCGGCTGGCCGCGCAGCAACAGATGGAAGGC
CTCCTGGCGCCGCACCGGCCCAAGGAGCCCGCGTGGTTCCTGGCCACCGTCGGAGTCTCGCCCGACCACC
AGGGCAAGGGTCTGGGCAGCGCCGTCGTGCTCCCCGGAGTGGAGGCGGCCGAGCGCGCCGGGGTGCCCGC
CTTCCTGGAGACCTCCGCGCCCCGCAACCTCCCCTTCTACGAGCGGCTCGGCTTCACCGTCACCGCCGAC
GTCGAGGTGCCCGAAGGACCGCGCACCTGGTGCATGACCCGCAAGCCCGGTGCCTGAACGCGTTAAGTCG
ACAATCAACCTCTGGATTACAAAATTTGTGAAAGATTGACTGGTATTCTTAACTATGTTGCTCCTTTTAC
GCTATGTGGATACGCTGCTTTAATGCCTTTGTATCATGCTATTGCTTCCCGTATGGCTTTCATTTTCTCC
TCCTTGTATAAATCCTGGTTGCTGTCTCTTTATGAGGAGTTGTGGCCCGTTGTCAGGCAACGTGGCGTGG
TGTGCACTGTGTTTGCTGACGCAACCCCCACTGGTTGGGGCATTGCCACCACCTGTCAGCTCCTTTCCGG
GACTTTCGCTTTCCCCCTCCCTATTGCCACGGCGGAACTCATCGCCGCCTGCCTTGCCCGCTGCTGGACA
GGGGCTCGGCTGTTGGGCACTGACAATTCCGTGGTGTTGTCGGGGAAATCATCGTCCTTTCCTTGGCTGC
TCGCCTGTGTTGCCACCTGGATTCTGCGCGGGACGTCCTTCTGCTACGTCCCTTCGGCCCTCAATCCAGC
GGACCTTCCTTCCCGCGGCCTGCTGCCGGCTCTGCGGCCTCTTCCGCGTCTTCGCCTTCGCCCTCAGACG
AGTCGGATCTCCCTTTGGGCCGCCTCCCCGCGTCGACTTTAAGACCAATGACTTACAAGGCAGCTGTAGA
TCTTAGCCACTTTTTAAAAGAAAAGGGGGGACTGGAAGGGCTAATTCACTCCCAACGAAGACAAGATCTG
CTTTTTGCTTGTACTGGGTCTCTCTGGTTAGACCAGATCTGAGCCTGGGAGCTCTCTGGCTAACTAGGGA
ACCCACTGCTTAAGCCTCAATAAAGCTTGCCTTGAGTGCTTCAAGTAGTGTGTGCCCGTCTGTTGTGTGA
CTCTGGTAACTAGAGATCCCTCAGACCCTTTTAGTCAGTGTGGAAAATCTCTAGCAGTACGTATAGTAGT
TCATGTCATCTTATTATTCAGTATTTATAACTTGCAAAGAAATGAATATCAGAGAGTGAGAGGAACTTGT
TTATTGCAGCTTATAATGGTTACAAATAAAGCAATAGCATCACAAATTTCACAAATAAAGCATTTTTTTC
ACTGCATTCTAGTTGTGGTTTGTCCAAACTCATCAATGTATCTTATCATGTCTGGCTCTAGCTATCCCGC
CCCTAACTCCGCCCATCCCGCCCCTAACTCCGCCCAGTTCCGCCCATTCTCCGCCCCATGGCTGACTAAT
TTTTTTTATTTATGCAGAGGCCGAGGCCGCCTCGGCCTCTGAGCTATTCCAGAAGTAGTGAGGAGGCTTT
TTTGGAGGCCTAGGGACGTACCCAATTCGCCCTATAGTGAGTCGTATTACGCGCGCTCACTGGCCGTCGT
TTTACAACGTCGTGACTGGGAAAACCCTGGCGTTACCCAACTTAATCGCCTTGCAGCACATCCCCCTTTC
GCCAGCTGGCGTAATAGCGAAGAGGCCCGCACCGATCGCCCTTCCCAACAGTTGCGCAGCCTGAATGGCG
AATGGG
[124 nt withheld, positions 3367-3490]
C
[91 nt withheld, positions 3492-3582]
A
[49 nt withheld, positions 3584-3632]
CCTTTGACGTTGGAGTCCACGTTCTTT
[37 nt withheld, positions 3660-3696]
ACCCTATCTCGGTCTATTCTTTTGATTTATAAGGGATTTTGCCGATTTCGGCCTATTGGTTAAAAAATGA
GCTGATTTAACAAAAATTTAACGCGAATTTTAACAAAATATTAACGCTTACAATTTAGGTGGCACTTTTC
GGGGAAATGTGCGCGGAACCCCTATTTGTTTATTTTTCTAAATACATTCAAATATGTATCCGCTCATGAG
ACAATAACCCTGATAAATGCTTCAATAATATTGAAAAAGGAAGAGTATGAGTATTCAACATTTCCGTGTC
GCCCTTATTCCCTTTTTTGCGGCATTTTGCCTTCCTGTTTTTGCTCACCCAGAAACGCTGGTGAAAGTAA
AAGATGCTGAAGATCAGTTGGGTGCACGAGTGGGTTACATCGAACTGGATCTCAACAGCGGTAAGATCCT
TGAGAGTTTTCGCCCCGAAGAACGTTTTCCAATGATGAGCACTTTTAAAGTTCTGCTATGTGGCGCGGTA
TTATCCCGTATTGACGCCGGGCAAGAGCAACTCGGTCGCCGCATACACTATTCTCAGAATGACTTGGTTG
AGTACTCACCAGTCACAGAAAAGCATCTTACGGATGGCATGACAGTAAGAGAATTATGCAGTGCTGCCAT
AACCATGAGTGATAACACTGCGGCCAACTTACTTCTGACAACGATCGGAGGACCGAAGGAGCTAACCGCT
TTTTTGCACAACATGGGGGATCATGTAACTCGCCTTGATCGTTGGGAACCGGAGCTGAATGAAGCCATAC
CAAACGACGAGCGTGACACCACGATGCCTGTAGCAATGGCAACAACGTTGCGCAAACTATTAACTGGCGA
ACTACTTACTCTAGCTTCCCGGCAACAATTAATAGACTGGATGGAGGCGGATAAAGTTGCAGGACCACTT
CTGCGCTCGGCCCTTCCGGCTGGCTGGTTTATTGCTGATAAATCTGGAGCCGGTGAGCGTGGGTCTCGCG
GTATCATTGCAGCACTGGGGCCAGATGGTAAGCCCTCCCGTATCGTAGTTATCTACACGACGGGGAGTCA
GGCAACTATGGATGAACGAAATAGACAGATCGCTGAGATAGGTGCCTCACTGATTAAGCATTGGTAACTG
TCAGACCAAGTTTACTCATATATACTTTAGATTGATTTAAAACTTCATTTTTAATTTAAAAGGATCTAGG
TGAAGATCCTTTTTGATAATCTCATGACCAAAATCCCTTAACGTGAGTTTTCGTTCCACTGAGCGTCAGA
CCCCGTAGAAAAGATCAAAGGATCTTCTTGAGATCCTTTTTTTCTGCGCGTAATCTGCTGCTTGCAAACA
AAAAAACCACCGCTACCAGCGGTGGTTTGTTTGCCGGATCAAGAGCTACCAACTCTTTTTCCGAAGGTAA
CTGGCTTCAGCAGAGCGCAGATACCAAATACTGTTCTTCTAGTGTAGCCGTAGTTAGGCCACCACTTCAA
GAACTCTGTAGCACCGCCTACATACCTCGCTCTGCTAATCCTGTTACCAGTGGCTGCTGCCAGTGGCGAT
AAGTCGTGTCTTACCGGGTTGGACTCAAGACGATAGTTACCGGATAAGGCGCAGCGGTCGGGCTGAACGG
GGGGTTCGTGCACACAGCCCAGCTTGGAGCGAACGACCTACACCGAACTGAGATACCTACAGCGTGAGCT
ATGAGAAAGCGCCACGCTTCCCGAAGGGAGAAAGGCGGACAGGTATCCGGTAAGCGGCAGGGTCGGAACA
GGAGAGCGCACGAGGGAGCTTCCAGGGGGAAACGCCTGGTATCTTTATAGTCCTGTCGGGTTTCGCCACC
TCTGACTTGAGCGTCGATTTTTGTGATGCTCGTCAGGGGGGCGGAGCCTATGGAAAAACGCCAGCAACGC
GGCCTTTTTACGGTTCCTGGCCTTTTGCTGGCCTTTTGCTCACATGTTCTTTCCTGCGTTATCCCCTGAT
TCTGTGGATAACCGTATTACCGCCTTTGAGTGAGCTGATACCGCTCGCCGCAGCCGAACGACCGAGCGCA
GCGAGTCAGTGAGCGAGGAAGCGGAAGAGCGCCCAATACGCAAACCGCCTCTCCCCGCGCGTTGGCCGAT
TCATTAATGCAGCTGGCACGACAGGTTTCCCGACTGGAAAGCGGGCAGTGAGCGCAACGCAATTAATGTG
AGTTAGCTCACTCATTAGGCACCCCAGGCTTTACACTTTATGCTTCCGGCTCGTATGTTGTGTGGAATTG
TGAGCGGATAACAATTTCACACAGGAAACAGCTATGACCATGATTACGCCAAGCGCGCAATTAACCCTCA
CTAAAGGGAACAAAAGCTGGAGCTGCAAGCTTAATGTAGTCTTATGCAATACTCTTGTAGTCTTGCAACA
TGGTAACGATGAGTTAGCAACATGCCTTACAAGGAGAGAAAAAGCACCGTGCATGCCGATTGGTGGAAGT
AAGGTGGTACGATCGTGCCTTATTAGGAAGGCAACAGACGGGTCTGACATGGATTGGACGAACCACTGAA
TTGCCGCATTGCAGAGATATTGTATTTAAGTGCCTAGCTCGATACATAAACGGGTCTCTCTGGTTAGACC
AGATCTGAGCCTGGGAGCTCTCTGGCTAACTAGGGAACCCACTGCTTAAGCCTCAATAAAGCTTGCCTTG
AGTGCTTCAAGTAGTGTGTGCCCGTCTGTTGTGTGACTCTGGTAACTAGAGATCCCTCAGACCCTTTTAG
TCAGTGTGGAAAATCTCTAGCAGTGGCGCCCGAACAGGGACTTGAAAGCGAAAGGGAAACCAGAGGAGCT
CTCTCGACGCAGGACTCGGCTTGCTGAAGCGCGCACGGCAAGAGGCGAGGGGCGGCGACTGGTGAGTACG
CCAAAAATTTTGACTAGCGGAGGCTAGAAGGAGAGAGATGGGTGCGAGAGCGTCAGTATTAAGCGGGGGA
GAATTAGATCGCGATGGGAAAAAATTCGGTTAAGGCCAGGGGGAAAGAAAAAATATAAATTAAAACATAT
AGTATGGGCAAGCAGGGAGCTAGAACGATTCGCAGTTAATCCTGGCCTGTTAGAAACATCAGAAGGCTGT
AGACAAATACTGGGACAGCTACAACCATCCCTTCAGACAGGATCAGAAGAACTTAGATCATTATATAATA
CAGTAGCAACCCTCTATTGTGTGCATCAAAGGATAGAGATAAAAGACACCAAGGAAGCTTTAGACAAGAT
AGAGGAAGAGCAAAACAAAAGTAAGACCACCGCACAGCAAGCGGCCGCTGATCTTCAGACCTGGAGGAGG
AGATATGAGGGACAATTGGAGAAGTGAATTATATAAATATAAAGTAGTAAAAATTGAACCATTAGGAGTA
GCACCCACCAAGGCAAAGAGAAGAGTGGTGCAGAGAGAAAAAAGAGCAGTGGGAATAGGAGCTTTGTTCC
TTGGGTTCTTGGGAGCAGCAGGAAGCACTATGGGCGCAGCGTCAATGACGCTGACGGTACAGGCCAGACA
ATTATTGTCTGGTATAGTGCAGCAGCAGAACAATTTGCTGAGGGCTATTGAGGCGCAACAGCATCTGTTG
CAACTCACAGTCTGGGGCATCAAGCAGCTCCAGGCAAGAATCCTGGCTGTGGAAAGATACCTAAAGGATC
AACAGCTCCTGGGGATTTGGGGTTGCTCTGGAAAACTCATTTGCACCACTGCTGTGCCTTGGAATGCTAG
TTGGAGTAATAAATCTCTGGAACAGATTTGGAATCACACGACCTGGATGGAGTGGGACAGAGAAATTAAC
AATTACACAAGCTTAATACACTCCTTAATTGAAGAATCGCAAAACCAGCAAGAAAAGAATGAACAAGAAT
TATTGGAATTAGATAAATGGGCAAGTTTGTGGAATTGGTTTAACATAACAAATTGGCTGTGGTATATAAA
ATTATTCATAATGATAGTAGGAGGCTTGGTAGGTTTAAGAATAGTTTTTGCTGTACTTTCTATAGTGAAT
AGAGTTAGGCAGGGATATTCACCATTATCGTTTCAGACCCACCTCCCAACCCCGAGGGGACCCAGAGAGG
GCCTATTTCCCATGATTCCTTCATATTTGCATATACGATACAAGGCTGTTAGAGAGATAATTAGAATTAA
TTTGACTGTAAACACAAAGATATTAGTACAAAATACGTGACGTAGAAAGTAATAATTTCTTGGGTAGTTT
GCAGTTTTAAAATTATGTTTTAAAATGGACTATCATATGCTTACCGTAACTTGAAAGTATTTCGATTTCT
TGGCTTTATATATCTTGTGGAAAGGACGAAACACCGGTGCACACCATACCTCCATGGTTTTAGAGCTAGA
AATAGCAAGTTAAAATAAGGCTAGTCCGTTATCAACTTGAAAAAGTGGCACCGAGTCGGTGCTTTTTTAA
GCTTGGCGTAACTAGATCTTGAGACAAATGGCAGTATTCATCCACAATTTTAAAAGAAAAGGGGGGATTG
GGGGGTACAGTGCAGGGGAAAGAATAGTAGACATAATAGCAACAGACATACAAACTAAAGAATTACAAAA
ACAAATTACAAAAATTCAAAATTTTCGGGTTTATTACAGGGACAGCAGAGATCCACTTTGGCGCCGGCTC
GAGGGGG
