>Addgene plasmid #75991 | ROS1 gRNA (BRDN0001149251) | depositor partial sequence | sequence record 143451 | Target Sequence
GTGCACACCATACCTCCATG
