>Addgene plasmid #75991 | ROS1 gRNA (BRDN0001149251) | addgene partial sequence | sequence record 184967 | hU6-F
TAGAAAGTAATAATTTCTTGGGTAGTTTGCAGTTTTAAAATTATGTTTTAAAATGGACTATCATATGCTT
ACCGTAACTTGAAAGTATTTCGATTTCTTGGCTTTATATATCTTGTGGAAAGGACGAAACACCGGTGCAC
ACCATACCTCCATGGTTTTAGAGCTAGAAATAGCAAGTTAAAATAAGGCTAGTCCGTTATCAACTTGAAA
AAGTGGCACCGAGTCGGTGCTTTTTTAAGCTTGGCGTAACTAGATCTTGAGACAAATGGCAGTATTCATC
CACAATTTTAAAAGAAAAGGGGGGATTGGGGGGTACAGTGCAGGGGAAAGAATAGTAGACATAATAGCAA
CAGACATACAAACTAAAGAATTACAAAAACAAATTACAAAAATTCAAAATTTTCGGGTTTATTACAGGGA
CAGCAGAGATCCACTTTGGCGCCGGCTCGAGGGGGCCCGGGTGCAAAGATGGATAAAGTTTTAAACAGAG
AGGAATCTTTGCAGCTAATGGACCTTCTAGGTCTTGAAAGGAGTGGGAATTGGCTCCGGTGCCCGTCAGT
GGGCAGAGCG
